Addgene plasmid #130563: pTK_Citrine_Nanotag_32_neg_Control
Purpose: Enhancer cloning nanotag reporter vector
Depositing lab: Tatjana Sauka-Spengler. Depositing organization: University of Oxford. Publication: Reconstruction of the Global Neural Crest Gene Regulatory Network In Vivo. Williams RM, Candido-Ferreira I, Repapi E, Gavriouchkina D, Senanayake U, Ling ITC, Telenius J, Taylor S, Hughes J, Sauka-Spengler T. Dev Cell. 2019 Oct 21;51(2):255-276.e7. doi: 10.1016/j.devcel.2019.10.003. PubMed 31639368.
Backbone
  Vector backbone: pTK_BsmBI
  Backbone size w/o insert (bp): 4670
  Vector type: Enhancer cloning nanotag reporter vector
Growth in bacteria
  Bacterial resistance: Ampicillin, 100 μg/mL
  Growth temperature: 37°C
  Growth strain: DH5alpha
  Copy number: Low Copy
Gene/Insert
  Gene/Insert name: negative oligo sequence
  Species: G. gallus (chicken)
  Insert size (bp): 38
  Promoter: thymidine kinase minimal promoter
  Cloning method: Restriction Enzyme; 5′ cloning site Unknown (unknown if destroyed)
  Sequencing primers: 5′ pTK forward CTAGCAAAATAGGCTGTCCC; 3′ pTK reverse ATATTTCTTCCGGGGACACC
Terms and licenses: Academic/Nonprofit Terms; Industry Terms: Not Available to Industry
How to cite: pTK_Citrine_Nanotag_32_neg_Control was a gift from Tatjana Sauka-Spengler (Addgene plasmid # 130563 ; http://n2t.net/addgene:130563 ; RRID:Addgene_130563)
