[The description below was written by a language model from this plasmid's Addgene catalogue record and pLannotate feature annotations shown in this document.]
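Description:
pTK_Citrine_Nanotag_32_neg_Control is an enhancer-testing reporter plasmid built on the pTK_BsmBI backbone, in which candidate regulatory DNA is cloned upstream of a herpes simplex virus thymidine kinase minimal promoter. In this member of the series the enhancer position holds a 38 bp "negative oligo sequence" listed as chicken-derived, so the plasmid serves as the no-enhancer control, reporting the baseline activity of the minimal promoter alone. The TK promoter is followed by a chimeric β-globin/immunoglobulin heavy chain intron, which generally improves transcript processing and expression, then the yellow fluorescent protein Citrine and an SV40 polyadenylation signal. Upstream of the cloning region sit a synthetic poly(A) signal and an RNA polymerase II pause site from the human α2 globin gene, an arrangement that blocks read-through transcription from the backbone so that Citrine output reflects only the inserted element.

The name and stated purpose indicate that the vector carries a "nanotag" (number 32 of a set), presumably a short identifying sequence distinguishing this reporter from its siblings, but neither feature table annotates it and the record does not describe its position or mode of readout. Propagation in E. coli relies on a ColE1/pUC-type origin and ampicillin resistance from β-lactamase. The catalogue lists the plasmid as low copy, although the origin is annotated as a high-copy type. An f1 origin is also present, and short fragments of lacZα, TcR and SV40 large T antigen are non-functional cloning remnants. The depositor and sequencing-derived records (about 4.5 kb) show the same features in the same order, differing only in their start coordinate. The associated work concerns neural crest gene regulatory networks, consistent with use in in vivo enhancer assays.
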