Features (pLannotate 1.2.2; 13 found; start..end, strand, type, name):
      1..49      +  polyA_signal   poly(A) signal: synthetic polyadenylation signal
     63..154     +  misc_feature   pause site: RNA polymerase II transcriptional pause signal from the human α2 globin gene
    346..491     +  promoter       HSV TK promoter: herpes simplex virus thymidine kinase promoter
    569..701     +  intron         chimeric intron: chimera between introns from human β-globin and immunoglobulin heavy chain genes
    761..1477    +  CDS            Citrine: Citrine is a basic (constitutively fluorescent) yellow fluorescent protein published in 2001, derived from Aequorea victoria. It has moderate acid sensitivity.
   1654..1775    -  polyA_signal   SV40 poly(A) signal: SV40 polyadenylation signal
   1798..1866    -  CDS            large T antigen (fragment): large T antigen from SV40 (simian virus 40)
   1882..2014    +  CDS            TcR (fragment): tetracycline efflux protein; tet; confers resistance to tetracycline
   2194..2782    -  rep_origin     ori: high-copy-number ColE1/pMB1/pBR322/pUC origin of replication
   2953..3813    -  CDS            AmpR: β-lactamase; bla; confers resistance to ampicillin, carbenicillin, and related antibiotics
   3814..3918    -  promoter       AmpR promoter: bla
   3945..4373    +  rep_origin     f1 ori (sequence partly withheld): f1 bacteriophage origin of replication; arrow indicates direction of (+) strand synthesis
   4405..4472    -  CDS            lacZα (fragment): LacZα fragment of β-galactosidase; lacZ fragment
>Addgene plasmid #130563 | pTK_Citrine_Nanotag_32_neg_Control | depositor full sequence | sequence record 249879 | pTK_Citrine_Nanotag_32_neg_Control sequence 4530 bps
AATAAAATATCTTTATTTTCATTACATCTGTGTGTTGGTTTTTTGTGTGAATCGATAGTACTAACATACG
CTCTCCATCAAAACAAAACGAAACAAAACAAACTAGCAAAATAGGCTGTCCCCAGTGCAAGTGCAGGTGC
CAGAACATTTCTCTATCGATAGGTACCGAGCTCGAGTTGCCAGGAGCTGGATCGATGATATCCGATCGAT
CGTAGCACCTGTTGGCTAGCCCGGGCTCGAGATCTGCGATCTAAGTAAGCTTGCTGCTTCATCCCCGTGG
CCCGTTGCTCGCGTTTGCTGGCGGTGTCCCCGGAAGAAATATATTTGCATGTCTTTAGTTCTATGATGAC
ACAAACCCCGCCCAGCGTCTTGTCATTGGCGAATTCGAACACGCAGATGCAGTCGGGGCGGCGCGGTCCC
AGGTCCACTTCGCATATTAAGGTGACGCGTGTGGCCTCGAACACCGAGCGACCCTGCAGCGACCCGCTTA
ACAGCGTCAACAGCGTGCCGCAGATCCCAAGCTTGCGGCCGCTTAAGCTGCAGAAGTTGGTCGTGAGGCA
CTGGGCAGGTAAGTATCAAGGTTACAAGACAGGTTTAAGGAGACCAATAGAAACTGGGCTTGTCGAGACA
GAGAAGACTCTTGCGTTTCTGATAGGCACCTATTGGTCTTACTGACATCCACTTTGCCTTTCTCTCCACA
GGTGTCCACTCCCAGGTTCAATACAGCTCTTAAGCGGCCGCAAGCTAGCTTGCCGCCACCATGGTGAGCA
AGGGCGAGGAGCTGTTCACCGGGGTGGTGCCCATCCTGGTCGAGCTGGACGGCGACGTAAACGGCCACAA
GTTCAGCGTGTCCGGCGAGGGCGAGGGCGATGCCACCTACGGCAAGCTGACCCTGAAGTTCATCTGCACC
ACCGGCAAGCTGCCCGTGCCCTGGCCCACCCTCGTGACCACCTTCGGCTACGGCCTGATGTGCTTCGCCC
GCTACCCCGACCACATGAAGCAGCACGACTTCTTCAAGTCCGCCATGCCCGAAGGCTACGTCCAGGAGCG
CACCATCTTCTTCAAGGACGACGGCAACTACAAGACCCGCGCCGAGGTGAAGTTCGAGGGCGACACCCTG
GTGAACCGCATCGAGCTGAAGGGCATCGACTTCAAGGAGGACGGCAACATCCTGGGGCACAAGCTGGAGT
ACAACTACAACAGCCACAACGTCTATATCATGGCCGACAAGCAGAAGAACGGCATCAAGGTGAACTTCAA
GATCCGCCACAACATCGAGGACGGCAGCGTGCAGCTCGCCGACCACTACCAGCAGAACACCCCCATCGGC
GACGGCCCCGTGCTGCTGCCCGACAACCACTACCTGAGCTACCAGTCCGCCCTGAGCAAAGACCCCAACG
AGAAGCGCGATCACATGGTCCTGCTGGAGTTCGTGACCGCCGCCGGGATCACTCTCGGCATGGACGAGCT
GTACAAGTGAGCCTCTAGACTCCCTCAGCGGCGCGCCGCTCTCCAGAAACTTCGCAAACACCTATGCCTA
ACGCCAGCCGAATCCTGCAGTCCGTTACCTAGTCGAAAGGCATTCTGGGAGCATCGCGTCACAGATCTCA
CGTGTCTAGAGTCGGGGCGGCCGGCCGCTTCGAGCAGACATGATAAGATACATTGATGAGTTTGGACAAA
CCACAACTAGAATGCAGTGAAAAAAATGCTTTATTTGTGAAATTTGTGATGCTATTGCTTTATTTGTAAC
CATTATAAGCTGCAATAAACAAGTTAACAACAACAATTGCATTCATTTTATGTTTCAGGTTCAGGGGGAG
GTGTGGGAGGTTTTTTAAAGCAAGTAAAACCTCTACAAATGTGGTAAAATCGATAAGGATCCGTCGACCG
ATGCCCTTGAGAGCCTTCAACCCAGTCAGCTCCTTCCGGTGGGCGCGGGGCATGACTATCGTCGCCGCAC
TTATGACTGTCTTCTTTATCATGCAACTCGTAGGACAGGTGCCGGCAGCGCTCTTCCGCTTCCTCGCTCA
CTGACTCGCTGCGCTCGGTCGTTCGGCTGCGGCGAGCGGTATCAGCTCACTCAAAGGCGGTAATACGGTT
ATCCACAGAATCAGGGGATAACGCAGGAAAGAACATGTGAGCAAAAGGCCAGCAAAAGGCCAGGAACCGT
AAAAAGGCCGCGTTGCTGGCGTTTTTCCATAGGCTCCGCCCCCCTGACGAGCATCACAAAAATCGACGCT
CAAGTCAGAGGTGGCGAAACCCGACAGGACTATAAAGATACCAGGCGTTTCCCCCTGGAAGCTCCCTCGT
GCGCTCTCCTGTTCCGACCCTGCCGCTTACCGGATACCTGTCCGCCTTTCTCCCTTCGGGAAGCGTGGCG
CTTTCTCAATGCTCACGCTGTAGGTATCTCAGTTCGGTGTAGGTCGTTCGCTCCAAGCTGGGCTGTGTGC
ACGAACCCCCCGTTCAGCCCGACCGCTGCGCCTTATCCGGTAACTATCGTCTTGAGTCCAACCCGGTAAG
ACACGACTTATCGCCACTGGCAGCAGCCACTGGTAACAGGATTAGCAGAGCGAGGTATGTAGGCGGTGCT
ACAGAGTTCTTGAAGTGGTGGCCTAACTACGGCTACACTAGAAGGACAGTATTTGGTATCTGCGCTCTGC
TGAAGCCAGTTACCTTCGGAAAAAGAGTTGGTAGCTCTTGATCCGGCAAACAAACCACCGCTGGTAGCGG
TGGTTTTTTTGTTTGCAAGCAGCAGATTACGCGCAGAAAAAAAGGATCTCAAGAAGATCCTTTGATCTTT
TCTACGGGGTCTGACGCTCAGTGGAACGAAAACTCACGTTAAGGGATTTTGGTCATGAGATTATCAAAAA
GGATCTTCACCTAGATCCTTTTAAATTAAAAATGAAGTTTTAAATCAATCTAAAGTATATATGAGTAAAC
TTGGTCTGACAGTTACCAATGCTTAATCAGTGAGGCACCTATCTCAGCGATCTGTCTATTTCGTTCATCC
ATAGTTGCCTGACTCCCCGTCGTGTAGATAACTACGATACGGGAGGGCTTACCATCTGGCCCCAGTGCTG
CAATGATACCGCGAGACCCACGCTCACCGGCTCCAGATTTATCAGCAATAAACCAGCCAGCCGGAAGGGC
CGAGCGCAGAAGTGGTCCTGCAACTTTATCCGCCTCCATCCAGTCTATTAATTGTTGCCGGGAAGCTAGA
GTAAGTAGTTCGCCAGTTAATAGTTTGCGCAACGTTGTTGCCATTGCTACAGGCATCGTGGTGTCACGCT
CGTCGTTTGGTATGGCTTCATTCAGCTCCGGTTCCCAACGATCAAGGCGAGTTACATGATCCCCCATGTT
GTGCAAAAAAGCGGTTAGCTCCTTCGGTCCTCCGATCGTTGTCAGAAGTAAGTTGGCCGCAGTGTTATCA
CTCATGGTTATGGCAGCACTGCATAATTCTCTTACTGTCATGCCATCCGTAAGATGCTTTTCTGTGACTG
GTGAGTACTCAACCAAGTCATTCTGAGAATAGTGTATGCGGCGACCGAGTTGCTCTTGCCCGGCGTCAAT
ACGGGATAATACCGCGCCACATAGCAGAACTTTAAAAGTGCTCATCATTGGAAAACGTTCTTCGGGGCGA
AAACTCTCAAGGATCTTACCGCTGTTGAGATCCAGTTCGATGTAACCCACTCGTGCACCCAACTGATCTT
CAGCATCTTTTACTTTCACCAGCGTTTCTGGGTGAGCAAAAACAGGAAGGCAAAATGCCGCAAAAAAGGG
AATAAGGGCGACACGGAAATGTTGAATACTCATACTCTTCCTTTTTCAATATTATTGAAGCATTTATCAG
GGTTATTGTCTCATGAGCGGATACATATTTGAATGTATTTAGAAAAATAAACAAATAGGGGTTCCGCGCA
CATTTCCCCGAAAAGTGCCACCTG
[124 nt withheld, positions 3945-4068]
C
[91 nt withheld, positions 4070-4160]
A
[49 nt withheld, positions 4162-4210]
CCTTTGACGTTGGAGTCCACGTTCTTT
[37 nt withheld, positions 4238-4274]
ACCCTATCTCGGTCTATTCTTTTGATTTATAAGGGATTTTGCCGATTTCGGCCTATTGGTTAAAAAATGA
GCTGATTTAACAAAAATTTAACGCGAATTTTAACAAAATATTAACGCTTACAATTTGCCATTCGCCATTC
AGGCTGCGCAACTGTTGGGAAGGGCGATCGGTGCGGGCCTCTTCGCTATTACGCCAGCCCAAGCTACCAT
GATAAGTAAGTAATATTAAGGTACGGGAGGTACTTGGAGCGGCCGC
