Features (pLannotate 1.2.2; 13 found; start..end, strand, type, name):
     93..238     +  promoter       HSV TK promoter: herpes simplex virus thymidine kinase promoter
    316..448     +  intron         chimeric intron: chimera between introns from human β-globin and immunoglobulin heavy chain genes
    508..1224    +  CDS            Citrine: Citrine is a basic (constitutively fluorescent) yellow fluorescent protein published in 2001, derived from Aequorea victoria. It has moderate acid sensitivity.
   1401..1522    -  polyA_signal   SV40 poly(A) signal: SV40 polyadenylation signal
   1545..1613    -  CDS            large T antigen (fragment): large T antigen from SV40 (simian virus 40)
   1629..1761    +  CDS            TcR (fragment): tetracycline efflux protein; tet; confers resistance to tetracycline
   1941..2529    -  rep_origin     ori: high-copy-number ColE1/pMB1/pBR322/pUC origin of replication
   2700..3560    -  CDS            AmpR: β-lactamase; bla; confers resistance to ampicillin, carbenicillin, and related antibiotics
   3561..3665    -  promoter       AmpR promoter: bla
   3692..4120    +  rep_origin     f1 ori (sequence partly withheld): f1 bacteriophage origin of replication; arrow indicates direction of (+) strand synthesis
   4152..4219    -  CDS            lacZα (fragment): LacZα fragment of β-galactosidase; lacZ fragment
   4278..4326    +  polyA_signal   poly(A) signal: synthetic polyadenylation signal
   4340..4431    +  misc_feature   pause site: RNA polymerase II transcriptional pause signal from the human α2 globin gene
>Addgene plasmid #130563 | pTK_Citrine_Nanotag_32_neg_Control | addgene full sequence | sequence record 257595 | Addgene NGS Result
AGTAAGCTTGCTGCTTCATCCCCGTGGCCCGTTGCTCGCGTTTGCTGGCGGTGTCCCCGGAAGAAATATA
TTTGCATGTCTTTAGTTCTATGATGACACAAACCCCGCCCAGCGTCTTGTCATTGGCGAATTCGAACACG
CAGATGCAGTCGGGGCGGCGCGGTCCCAGGTCCACTTCGCATATTAAGGTGACGCGTGTGGCCTCGAACA
CCGAGCGACCCTGCAGCGACCCGCTTAACAGCGTCAACAGCGTGCCGCAGATCCCAAGCTTGCGGCCGCT
TAAGCTGCAGAAGTTGGTCGTGAGGCACTGGGCAGGTAAGTATCAAGGTTACAAGACAGGTTTAAGGAGA
CCAATAGAAACTGGGCTTGTCGAGACAGAGAAGACTCTTGCGTTTCTGATAGGCACCTATTGGTCTTACT
GACATCCACTTTGCCTTTCTCTCCACAGGTGTCCACTCCCAGGTTCAATACAGCTCTTAAGCGGCCGCAA
GCTAGCTTGCCGCCACCATGGTGAGCAAGGGCGAGGAGCTGTTCACCGGGGTGGTGCCCATCCTGGTCGA
GCTGGACGGCGACGTAAACGGCCACAAGTTCAGCGTGTCCGGCGAGGGCGAGGGCGATGCCACCTACGGC
AAGCTGACCCTGAAGTTCATCTGCACCACCGGCAAGCTGCCCGTGCCCTGGCCCACCCTCGTGACCACCT
TCGGCTACGGCCTGATGTGCTTCGCCCGCTACCCCGACCACATGAAGCAGCACGACTTCTTCAAGTCCGC
CATGCCCGAAGGCTACGTCCAGGAGCGCACCATCTTCTTCAAGGACGACGGCAACTACAAGACCCGCGCC
GAGGTGAAGTTCGAGGGCGACACCCTGGTGAACCGCATCGAGCTGAAGGGCATCGACTTCAAGGAGGACG
GCAACATCCTGGGGCACAAGCTGGAGTACAACTACAACAGCCACAACGTCTATATCATGGCCGACAAGCA
GAAGAACGGCATCAAGGTGAACTTCAAGATCCGCCACAACATCGAGGACGGCAGCGTGCAGCTCGCCGAC
CACTACCAGCAGAACACCCCCATCGGCGACGGCCCCGTGCTGCTGCCCGACAACCACTACCTGAGCTACC
AGTCCGCCCTGAGCAAAGACCCCAACGAGAAGCGCGATCACATGGTCCTGCTGGAGTTCGTGACCGCCGC
CGGGATCACTCTCGGCATGGACGAGCTGTACAAGTGAGCCTCTAGACTCCCTCAGCGGCGCGCCGCTCTC
CAGAAACTTCGCAAACACCTATGCCTAACGCCAGCCGAATCCTGCAGTCCGTTACCTAGTCGAAAGGCAT
TCTGGGAGCATCGCGTCACAGATCTCACGTGTCTAGAGTCGGGGCGGCCGGCCGCTTCGAGCAGACATGA
TAAGATACATTGATGAGTTTGGACAAACCACAACTAGAATGCAGTGAAAAAAATGCTTTATTTGTGAAAT
TTGTGATGCTATTGCTTTATTTGTAACCATTATAAGCTGCAATAAACAAGTTAACAACAACAATTGCATT
CATTTTATGTTTCAGGTTCAGGGGGAGGTGTGGGAGGTTTTTTAAAGCAAGTAAAACCTCTACAAATGTG
GTAAAATCGATAAGGATCCGTCGACCGATGCCCTTGAGAGCCTTCAACCCAGTCAGCTCCTTCCGGTGGG
CGCGGGGCATGACTATCGTCGCCGCACTTATGACTGTCTTCTTTATCATGCAACTCGTAGGACAGGTGCC
GGCAGCGCTCTTCCGCTTCCTCGCTCACTGACTCGCTGCGCTCGGTCGTTCGGCTGCGGCGAGCGGTATC
AGCTCACTCAAAGGCGGTAATACGGTTATCCACAGAATCAGGGGATAACGCAGGAAAGAACATGTGAGCA
AAAGGCCAGCAAAAGGCCAGGAACCGTAAAAAGGCCGCGTTGCTGGCGTTTTTCCATAGGCTCCGCCCCC
CTGACGAGCATCACAAAAATCGACGCTCAAGTCAGAGGTGGCGAAACCCGACAGGACTATAAAGATACCA
GGCGTTTCCCCCTGGAAGCTCCCTCGTGCGCTCTCCTGTTCCGACCCTGCCGCTTACCGGATACCTGTCC
GCCTTTCTCCCTTCGGGAAGCGTGGCGCTTTCTCATAGCTCACGCTGTAGGTATCTCAGTTCGGTGTAGG
TCGTTCGCTCCAAGCTGGGCTGTGTGCACGAACCCCCCGTTCAGCCCGACCGCTGCGCCTTATCCGGTAA
CTATCGTCTTGAGTCCAACCCGGTAAGACACGACTTATCGCCACTGGCAGCAGCCACTGGTAACAGGATT
AGCAGAGCGAGGTATGTAGGCGGTGCTACAGAGTTCTTGAAGTGGTGGCCTAACTACGGCTACACTAGAA
GAACAGTATTTGGTATCTGCGCTCTGCTGAAGCCAGTTACCTTCGGAAAAAGAGTTGGTAGCTCTTGATC
CGGCAAACAAACCACCGCTGGTAGCGGTGGTTTTTTTGTTTGCAAGCAGCAGATTACGCGCAGAAAAAAA
GGATCTCAAGAAGATCCTTTGATCTTTTCTACGGGGTCTGACGCTCAGTGGAACGAAAACTCACGTTAAG
GGATTTTGGTCATGAGATTATCAAAAAGGATCTTCACCTAGATCCTTTTAAATTAAAAATGAAGTTTTAA
ATCAATCTAAAGTATATATGAGTAAACTTGGTCTGACAGTTACCAATGCTTAATCAGTGAGGCACCTATC
TCAGCGATCTGTCTATTTCGTTCATCCATAGTTGCCTGACTCCCCGTCGTGTAGATAACTACGATACGGG
AGGGCTTACCATCTGGCCCCAGTGCTGCAATGATACCGCGAGACCCACGCTCACCGGCTCCAGATTTATC
AGCAATAAACCAGCCAGCCGGAAGGGCCGAGCGCAGAAGTGGTCCTGCAACTTTATCCGCCTCCATCCAG
TCTATTAATTGTTGCCGGGAAGCTAGAGTAAGTAGTTCGCCAGTTAATAGTTTGCGCAACGTTGTTGCCA
TTGCTACAGGCATCGTGGTGTCACGCTCGTCGTTTGGTATGGCTTCATTCAGCTCCGGTTCCCAACGATC
AAGGCGAGTTACATGATCCCCCATGTTGTGCAAAAAAGCGGTTAGCTCCTTCGGTCCTCCGATCGTTGTC
AGAAGTAAGTTGGCCGCAGTGTTATCACTCATGGTTATGGCAGCACTGCATAATTCTCTTACTGTCATGC
CATCCGTAAGATGCTTTTCTGTGACTGGTGAGTACTCAACCAAGTCATTCTGAGAATAGTGTATGCGGCG
ACCGAGTTGCTCTTGCCCGGCGTCAATACGGGATAATACCGCGCCACATAGCAGAACTTTAAAAGTGCTC
ATCATTGGAAAACGTTCTTCGGGGCGAAAACTCTCAAGGATCTTACCGCTGTTGAGATCCAGTTCGATGT
AACCCACTCGTGCACCCAACTGATCTTCAGCATCTTTTACTTTCACCAGCGTTTCTGGGTGAGCAAAAAC
AGGAAGGCAAAATGCCGCAAAAAAGGGAATAAGGGCGACACGGAAATGTTGAATACTCATACTCTTCCTT
TTTCAATATTATTGAAGCATTTATCAGGGTTATTGTCTCATGAGCGGATACATATTTGAATGTATTTAGA
AAAATAAACAAATAGGGGTTCCGCGCACATTTCCCCGAAAAGTGCCACCTG
[124 nt withheld, positions 3692-3815]
C
[91 nt withheld, positions 3817-3907]
A
[49 nt withheld, positions 3909-3957]
CCTTTGACGTTGGAGTCCACGTTCTTT
[37 nt withheld, positions 3985-4021]
ACCCTATCTCGGTCTATTCTTTTGATTTATAAGGGATTTTGCCGATTTCGGCCTATTGGTTAAAAAATGA
GCTGATTTAACAAAAATTTAACGCGAATTTTAACAAAATATTAACGCTTACAATTTGCCATTCGCCATTC
AGGCTGCGCAACTGTTGGGAAGGGCGATCGGTGCGGGCCTCTTCGCTATTACGCCAGCCCAAGCTACCAT
GATAAGTAAGTAATATTAAGGTACGGGAGGTACTTGGAGCGGCCGCAATAAAATATCTTTATTTTCATTA
CATCTGTGTGTTGGTTTTTTGTGTGAATCGATAGTACTAACATACGCTCTCCATCAAAACAAAACGAAAC
AAAACAAACTAGCAAAATAGGCTGTCCCCAGTGCAAGTGCAGGTGCCAGAACATTTCTCTATCGATAGGT
ACCGAGCTCGAGTTGCCAGAGCTGGATCGATGATATCCGATCGATCGTAGCACTGTTGGCTAGCCCGGGC
TCGAGATCTGCGATCTA
